Addgene plasmid #17033: XE150 DN p53-pCS2P+
Depositing lab: Randall Moon. Depositing organization: University of Washington.
Backbone
  Vector backbone: pCS2+
  Backbone size w/o insert (bp): 4095
  Vector type: Xenopus Expression
Growth in bacteria
  Bacterial resistance: Ampicillin, 100 μg/mL
  Growth temperature: 37°C
  Growth strain: DH5alpha
  Copy number: High Copy
Gene/Insert
  Gene/Insert name: dominant negative p53 (alt name: p53)
  Species: H. sapiens (human)
  Mutation: Dominant negative
  Entrez Gene: TP53 (a.k.a. BCC7, BMFS5, LFS1, P53, TRP53)
  Cloning method: Restriction Enzyme; 5′ cloning site Xba1 (not destroyed); 3′ cloning site Xba1 (not destroyed)
  Sequencing primers: 5′ SP6
Terms and licenses: Academic/Nonprofit Terms; Industry Terms: Not Available to Industry
Depositor comments: Dominant negative p53 from Hyunsook Lee, subcloned into Xba1 site of pCS2P+.
How to cite: XE150 DN p53-pCS2P+ was a gift from Randall Moon (Addgene plasmid # 17033 ; http://n2t.net/addgene:17033 ; RRID:Addgene_17033)
