[The description below was written by a language model from this plasmid's Addgene catalogue record.]
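Description:
XE150 DN p53-pCS2P+ is a Xenopus expression plasmid built on the pCS2+ backbone (about 4.1 kb without insert; the name and depositor comment specify the pCS2P+ variant). It is propagated in E. coli as a high-copy plasmid under ampicillin selection. The record includes no feature table, so the regulatory elements are not itemised. Vectors of the pCS2+ family generally carry a simian CMV IE94 promoter for expression in vertebrate cells and embryos, an SP6 promoter upstream of the polylinker for in vitro synthesis of mRNA, and an SV40 late polyadenylation signal. The listing of SP6 as the 5′ sequencing primer is consistent with that layout.

The payload is a dominant negative form of human p53 (TP53), subcloned from another laboratory's source into the single XbaI site of the vector, with XbaI sites retained at both ends. Because the same enzyme flanks the insert on both sides, the cloning was not directional, and the record does not state how orientation was confirmed. It also does not say which mutation or truncation confers the dominant negative behaviour, gives no insert size, and mentions no epitope tags or fusion partners.

Dominant negative p53 variants typically interfere with the endogenous wild-type protein, often by forming mixed, inactive tetramers, and so suppress p53-dependent transcription, cell cycle arrest and apoptosis. In this vector context, the construct would typically be used to block p53 function in Xenopus embryos, either by injecting in vitro transcribed mRNA or the plasmid itself, or by transfecting cultured vertebrate cells. The record itself does not describe a specific application.
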