>Addgene plasmid #17033 | XE150 DN p53-pCS2P+ | addgene partial sequence | sequence record 23459 | 17033 with SP6
GGACCATCGATTCGAATTCAAGGCCTCTCGAGCCTCTAGAGCCACCGTCCAGGGAGCAGGTAGCTGCTGG
GCTCCGGGGACACTTTGCGTTCGGGCTGGGAGCGTGCTTTCCACGACGGTGACACGCTTCCCTGGATTGG
CAGCCAGACTGCCTTCCGGGTCACTGCCATGGAGGAGCCGCAGTCAGATCCTAGCGTCGAGCCCCCTCTG
AGTCAGGAAACATTTTCAGACCTATGGAAACTACTTCCTGAAAACAACGTTCTGTCCCCCTTGCCGTCCC
AAGCAATGGATGATTTGATGCTGTCCCCGGACGATATTGAACAATGGTTCACTGAAGACCCAGGTCCAGA
TGAAGCTCCCAGAATGCCAGAGGCTGCTCCCCCCGTGGCCCCTGCACCAGCAGCTCCTACACCGGCGGCC
CCTGCACCAGCCCCCTCCTGGCCCCTGTCATCTTCTGTCCCTTCCCAGAAAACCTACCAGGGCAGCTACG
GTTTCCGTCTGGGCTTCTTGCATTCTGGGACAGCCAAGTCTGTGACTTGCACGTACTCCCCTGCCCTCAA
CAAGATGTTTTGCCAACTGGCCAAGACCTGCCCTGTGCAGCTGTGGGTTGATTCCACACCCCCGCCCGGC
ACCCGCGTCCGCGCCATGGCCATCTACAAGCAGTCACAGCACATGACGGAGGTTGTGAGGCGCTGCCCCC
ACCATGAGCGCTGCTCAGATAGCGATGGTCTGGCCCCTCCTCAGCATCTTATCCGAGTGGAAGGAAATTT
GCGTGTGGAGTATTTGGATGACAGAAACACTTTTCGACATAGTGTGGTGGTGCCCTATGAGCCGCCTGAG
GTTGGCTCTGACTGTACACATCATACATACTGGNAANTCTGNTGGNGAGATCNTGCATGGGCGGNATGAA
NCNGNAGGCCCATCCTCACCATTTTC
